Addgene plasmid #31172: pET24c(+)-EFTu
Depositing lab: Linda Spremulli. Depositing organization: University of North Carolina at Chapel Hill. Publication: Role of the conserved aspartate and phenylalanine residues in prokaryotic and mitochondrial elongation factor Ts in guanine nucleotide exchange. Zhang Y, Li X, Spremulli LL. FEBS Lett. 1996 Aug 12. 391(3):330-2. 10.1016/0014-5793(96)00789-2 PubMed 8765000.
Backbone
  Vector backbone: pET24c(+)
  Backbone manufacturer: Novagen
  Backbone size w/o insert (bp): 5300
  Vector type: Bacterial Expression
Growth in bacteria
  Bacterial resistance: Kanamycin, 50 μg/mL
  Growth temperature: 37°C
  Growth strain: DH5alpha
  Growth instructions: BL21
  Copy number: High Copy
Gene/Insert
  Gene/Insert name: E. coli elongation factor Tu (alt name: EF-Tu)
  Species: E. coli
  Insert size (bp): 1182
  Entrez Gene: tufB (a.k.a. b3980, ECK3971, kirT, pulT)
  Tag / fusion protein: His (C terminal on backbone)
  Cloning method: Restriction Enzyme; 5′ cloning site NdeI (not destroyed); 3′ cloning site XhoI (not destroyed)
  Sequencing primers: 5′ vector; 3′ vector
Terms and licenses: Academic/Nonprofit Terms; Industry Terms: Not Available to Industry
How to cite: pET24c(+)-EFTu was a gift from Linda Spremulli (Addgene plasmid # 31172 ; http://n2t.net/addgene:31172 ; RRID:Addgene_31172)
