[The description below was written by a language model from this plasmid's Addgene catalogue record.]
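Description:
pET24c(+)-EFTu is a bacterial expression plasmid built on the Novagen pET24c(+) backbone (about 5.3 kb without insert) for producing Escherichia coli elongation factor Tu in E. coli. It is selected with kanamycin and is recorded as high copy. The record lists a standard cloning strain for propagation and also mentions BL21, which is consistent with the usual pET practice of maintaining the plasmid in a non-expression host and moving it into a strain that supplies T7 RNA polymerase for protein production. No feature table is provided, so the promoter and other regulatory elements are not explicitly listed. pET-series vectors generally drive the insert from a T7 promoter under lac operator control, with a vector-encoded ribosome binding site and T7 terminator.

The insert is the roughly 1.2 kb EF-Tu coding sequence, linked in the record to the tufB gene, cloned by restriction enzymes between NdeI at the 5′ end and XhoI at the 3′ end, with both sites retained. Cloning at NdeI places the gene's start codon at the vector's optimised translation initiation position, while the XhoI junction reads into the backbone-encoded C-terminal His tag, so the protein is expressed as a His-tagged fusion suitable for nickel-affinity purification.

EF-Tu is the GTPase that delivers aminoacyl-tRNA to the ribosome during translation elongation, and it is recycled from its GDP-bound form by the exchange factor EF-Ts. The associated publication concerns conserved residues of prokaryotic and mitochondrial EF-Ts in guanine nucleotide exchange, which suggests the plasmid serves as a source of purified recombinant EF-Tu for in vitro biochemical assays of nucleotide exchange and translation.
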