>Addgene plasmid #31172 | pET24c(+)-EFTu | addgene partial sequence | sequence record 37086 | T7 5'-TAATACGACTCACTATAGGG-3'
TATTTTGTTTAACTTTAAGAAGGAGATATACATATGTCTAAAGAAAAGTTTGAACGTACAAAACCGCACG
TTAACGTCGGTACTATCGGCCACGTTGACCATGGTAAAACAACGCTGACCGCTGCAATCACTACCGTACT
GGCTAAAACCTACGGCGGTGCTGCTCGCGCATTCGACCAGATCGATAACGCGCCGGAAGAAAAAGCTCGT
GGTATCACCATCAACACTTCTCACGTTGAATACGACACCCCGACCCGTCACTACGCACACGTAGACTGCC
CGGGGCACGCCGACTATGTTAAAAACATGATCACCGGTGCTGCGCAGATGGACGGCGCGATCCTGGTAGT
TGCTGCGACTGACGGCCCGATGCCGCAGACTCGTGAGCACATCCTGCTGGGTCGTCAGGTAGGCGTTCCG
TACATCATCGTGTTCCTGAACAAATGCGACATGGTTGATGACGAAGAGCTGCTGGAACTGGTTGAAATGG
AAGTTCGTGAACTTCTGTCTCAGTACGACTTCCCGGGCGACGACACTCCGATCGTTCGTGGTTCTGCTCT
GAAAGCGCTGGAAGGCGACGCAGAGTGGGAAGCGAAAATCCTGGAACTGGCTGGCTTCCTGGATTCTTAC
ATTCCGGAACCAGAGCGTGCGATTGACAAGCCGTTCCTGCTGCCGATCGAAGACGTATTCTCCATCTCCG
GTCGTGGTACCGTTGTTACCGGTCGTGTAGAACGCGGTATCAT
