>Addgene plasmid #31172 | pET24c(+)-EFTu | addgene partial sequence | sequence record 38319 | T7-term
AGCAGCCGGATCTCAGTGGTGGTGGTGGTGGTGCTCGAGGCTCAGAACTTTTGCTACAACGCCCGCGCCA
ACGGTACGGCCGCCTTCACGGATTGCGAAACGCAGACCGTCGTCCATCGCGATCGGGTGGATCAGGGTAA
CAACCATTTTGATGTTGTCGCCCGGCATTACCATCTCTACGCCTTCCGGCAGTTCGATGGTACCAGTCAC
GTCAGTAGTACGGAAGTAGAACTGCGGACGGTAGCCTTTGAAGAACGGAGTATGACGGCCGCCTTCATCT
TTGGACAGAATGTACACTTCAGATTCGAACTTGGTGTGCGGCTTGATGGTGCCCGGCTTAGCCAGTACCT
GACCACGTTCGATTTCTTCACGTTTGATACCACGCAGCAGAACACCTACGTTCTCACCAGCACGGCCTTC
GTCCAGCAGTTTGCGGAACATTTCAACGCCAGTACAGGTAGACTTCTGAGTCTCTTTGATACCAACGATT
TCAACTTCTTCACCAACTTTGATGATACCGCGTTCTACACGACCGGTAACAACGGTACCACGACCGGAGA
TGGAGAATACGTCTTCGATCGGCAGCAGGAACGGCTTGTCAATCGCACGCTCTGGTTCCGGAATGTAAGA
ATCCAGGAAGCCAGCCAGTTCCAGGATTTTCGCTTCCCACTCTGCGTCGCCTTCCAGCGCTTTCAGAGCA
GAACCACGAACGATCGGAGTGTCGTCGCCCGGGAAGTCGTACTGAGACAGAAGTTCACGAACTTCCATTT
CAACCAGTTCCAGCAGCTCTTCGTCATCAACCATGTCGCATTTGTT
